>Addgene plasmid #21671 | pFP118 | addgene partial sequence | sequence record 27449 | 21671 with URA3-F (GAGAAGATGCGGCCAGCAAA)
TGCATGTATACTAAACTCACAAATTAGAGCTTCAATTTAATTATATCAGTTATTACCCATTATTTAAGGA
CCTATTGTTTTTTCCAATAGGTGGTTAGCAATCGTCTTACTTTCTAACTTTTCTTACCTTTTACATTTCA
GCAATATATATATATATTTCAAGGATATACCATTCTAATGTCTGCCCCTAAGAAGATCGTCGTTTTGCCA
GGTGACGGGGATCCCGTCGTTTTACAACGTCGTGACTGGGAAAACCCTGGCGTTACCCAACTTAATCGCC
TTGCAGCACATCCCCCTTTCGCCAGCTGGCGTAATAGCGAAGAGGCCCGCACCGATCGCCCTTCCCAACA
GTTGCGCAGCCTGAATGGCGAATGGCGCTTTGCCTGGTTTCCGGCACCAGAAGCGGTGCCGGAAAGCTGG
CTGGAGTGCGATCTTCCTGAGGCCGATACTGTCGTCGTCCCCTCAAACTGGCAGATGCACGGTTACGATG
CGCCCATCTACACCAACGTGACCTATCCCATTACGGTCAATCCGCCGTTTGTTCCCACGGAGAATCCGAC
GGGTTGTTACTCGCTCACATTTAATGTTGATGAAAGCTGGCTACAGGAAGGCCAGACGCGAATTATTTTT
GATGGCGTTAACTTCGGCGTTTCATCNTGGNGGGNGNAAGGGGCGNTGGGTCGGGTAACNGGCAAGGACN
AGTCCGTTTGGCCCGCCGANATTTGAANCTNGAGNCGCA
