[The description below was written by a language model from this plasmid's Addgene catalogue record.]
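Description:
pFP118 is a yeast centromeric shuttle plasmid derived from the backbone called Ted. It is maintained in Saccharomyces cerevisiae through selection for the URA3 auxotrophic marker, with the centromeric nature of the vector implying stable, low-copy segregation in yeast. It is propagated in E. coli under ampicillin selection. The record does not list the bacterial origin of replication, gives the bacterial copy number as unknown, and includes no feature table, so the exact layout has to be taken from the depositor's map.

The payload consists of two copies of the E. coli lacZ gene arranged in inverted orientation, with an insert of about 3 kb cloned between BamHI and EcoRI sites that were both preserved. One lacZ copy carries a recognition site for the HO endonuclease, so expression of HO in the host yeast cell introduces a defined double-strand break within that copy. The second lacZ copy has been modified by deletion of its EcoRV/BclI fragment and does not contain an HO site. It therefore cannot be cut and can serve as an intact homologous donor for repair of the broken copy. No promoter driving lacZ is stated.

Consistent with the associated publication, the plasmid serves as a substrate for studying double-strand break repair by homologous recombination in budding yeast, in particular how nonhomologous DNA at the break ends is removed during repair. The repository could not sequence-verify the critical features because the construct is repetitive.
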