Addgene plasmid #21671: pFP118
Depositing lab: James Haber. Depositing organization: Brandeis University. Publication: Two pathways for removal of nonhomologous DNA ends during double-strand break repair in Saccharomyces cerevisiae. Pâques F, Haber JE. Mol Cell Biol. 1997 Nov . 17(11):6765-71. PubMed 9343441.
Backbone
  Vector backbone: Ted
  Backbone manufacturer: W. Kramer
  Vector type: centromeric plasmid
  Selectable markers: URA3
Growth in bacteria
  Bacterial resistance: Ampicillin, 100 μg/mL
  Growth temperature: 37°C
  Growth strain: DH5alpha
  Copy number: Unknown
Gene/Insert
  Gene/Insert name: Lacz (alt names: 2 copies of lacZ; pJH1441; see author's map)
  Species: E. coli
  Insert size (bp): 3000
  Mutation: The second lacZ sequence has been modified, the EcoRV/BclI fragment has been deleted. Second LacZ HO site is no longer present.
  Entrez Gene: lacZ (a.k.a. ECIAI39_0334)
  Cloning method: Restriction Enzyme; 5′ cloning site Bam Hi (not destroyed); 3′ cloning site Eco RI (not destroyed)
  Sequencing primers: 5′ n/a
Terms and licenses: Academic/Nonprofit Terms; Industry Terms: Not Available to Industry
Depositor comments: Derived from Ted, a centromeric plasmid (provided by W. Kramer) marked by the URA3 gene. Contains two copies of the Escherichia coli lacZ gene in inverted orientation, with one copy containing an HO endonuclease cleavage site. Please note: Addgene was not able to sequence verify the critical features of this plasmid due to its repetitive nature.
How to cite: pFP118 was a gift from James Haber (Addgene plasmid # 21671 ; http://n2t.net/addgene:21671 ; RRID:Addgene_21671)
